>Addgene plasmid #39293 | pFA6a-GST-kanMX6 | depositor full sequence | sequence record 49549 | pFA6a-GST-kanMX6 sequence 4843 bps
ACGCGGCCGCCAGCTGAAGCTTCGTACGCTGCAGGTCGACGGATCCCCGGGTTAATTAATATGTCCCCTA
TACTAGGTTATTGGAAAATTAAGGGCCTTGTGCAACCCACTCGACTTCTTTTGGAATATCTTGAAGAAAA
ATATGAAGAGCATTTGTATGAGCGCGATGAAGGTGATAAATGGCGAAACAAAAAGTTTGAATTGGGTTTG
GAGTTTCCCAATCTTCCTTATTATATTGATGGTGATGTTAAATTAACACAGTCTATGGCCATCATACGTT
ATATAGCTGACAAGCACAACATGTTGGGTGGTTGTCCAAAAGAGCGTGCAGAGATTTCAATGCTTGAAGG
AGCGGTTTTGGATATTAGATACGGTGTTTCGAGAATTGCATATAGTAAAGACTTTGAAACTCTCAAAGTT
GATTTTCTTAGCAAGCTACCTGAAATGCTGAAAATGTTCGAAGATCGTTTATGTCATAAAACATATTTAA
ATGGTGATCATGTAACCCATCCTGACTTCATGTTGTATGACGCTCTTGATGTTGTTTTATACATGGACCC
AATGTGCCTGGATGCGTTCCCAAAATTAGTTTGTTTTAAAAAACGTATTGAAGCTATCCCACAAATTGAT
AAGTACTTGAAATCCAGCAAGTATATAGCATGGCCTTTGCAGGGCTGGCAAGCCACGTTTGGTGGTGGCG
ACCATCCTCCAAAATCGGATCTGGTTCCGCGTTGAGGCGCGCCACTTCTAAATAAGCGAATTTCTTATGA
TTTATGATTTTTATTATTAAATAAGTTATAAAAAAAATAAGTGTATACAAATTTTAAAGTGACTCTTAGG
TTTTAAAACGAAAATTCTTATTCTTGAGTAACTCTTTCCTGTAGGTCAGGTTGCTTTCTCAGGTATAGTA
TGAGGTCGCTCTTATTGACCACACCTCTACCGGCAGATCCGCTAGGGATAACAGGGTAATATAGATCTGT
TTAGCTTGCCTCGTCCCCGCCGGGTCACCCGGCCAGCGACATGGAGGCCCAGAATACCCTCCTTGACAGT
CTTGACGTGCGCAGCTCAGGGGCATGATGTGACTGTCGCCCGTACATTTAGCCCATACATCCCCATGTAT
AATCATTTGCATCCATACATTTTGATGGCCGCACGGCGCGAAGCAAAAATTACGGCTCCTCGCTGCAGAC
CTGCGAGCAGGGAAACGCTCCCCTCACAGACGCGTTGAATTGTCCCCACGCCGCGCCCCTGTAGAGAAAT
ATAAAAGGTTAGGATTTGCCACTGAGGTTCTTCTTTCATATACTTCCTTTTAAAATCTTGCTAGGATACA
GTTCTCACATCACATCCGAACATAAACAACCATGGGTAAGGAAAAGACTCACGTTTCGAGGCCGCGATTA
AATTCCAACATGGATGCTGATTTATATGGGTATAAATGGGCTCGCGATAATGTCGGGCAATCAGGTGCGA
CAATCTATCGATTGTATGGGAAGCCCGATGCGCCAGAGTTGTTTCTGAAACATGGCAAAGGTAGCGTTGC
CAATGATGTTACAGATGAGATGGTCAGACTAAACTGGCTGACGGAATTTATGCCTCTTCCGACCATCAAG
CATTTTATCCGTACTCCTGATGATGCATGGTTACTCACCACTGCGATCCCCGGCAAAACAGCATTCCAGG
TATTAGAAGAATATCCTGATTCAGGTGAAAATATTGTTGATGCGCTGGCAGTGTTCCTGCGCCGGTTGCA
TTCGATTCCTGTTTGTAATTGTCCTTTTAACAGCGATCGCGTATTTCGTCTCGCTCAGGCGCAATCACGA
ATGAATAACGGTTTGGTTGATGCGAGTGATTTTGATGACGAGCGTAATGGCTGGCCTGTTGAACAAGTCT
GGAAAGAAATGCATAAGCTTTTGCCATTCTCACCGGATTCAGTCGTCACTCATGGTGATTTCTCACTTGA
TAACCTTATTTTTGACGAGGGGAAATTAATAGGTTGTATTGATGTTGGACGAGTCGGAATCGCAGACCGA
TACCAGGATCTTGCCATCCTATGGAACTGCCTCGGTGAGTTTTCTCCTTCATTACAGAAACGGCTTTTTC
AAAAATATGGTATTGATAATCCTGATATGAATAAATTGCAGTTTCATTTGATGCTCGATGAGTTTTTCTA
ATCAGTACTGACAATAAAAAGATTCTTGTTTTCAAGAACTTGTCATTTGTATAGTTTTTTTATATTGTAG
TTGTTCTATTTTAATCAAATGTTAGCGTGATTTATATTTTTTTTCGCCTCGACATCATCTGCCCAGATGC
GAAGTTAAGTGCGCAGAAAGTAATATCATGCGTCAATCGTATGTGAATGCTGGTCGCTATACTGCTGTCG
ATTCGATACTAACGCCGCCATCCAGTTTAAACGAGCTCGAATTCATCGATGATATCAGATCCACTAGTGG
CCTATGCGGCCGCGGATCTGCCGGTCTCCCTATAGTGAGTCGTATTAATTTCGATAAGCCAGGTTAACCT
GCATTAATGAATCGGCCAACGCGCGGGGAGAGGCGGTTTGCGTATTGGGCGCTCTTCCGCTTCCTCGCTC
ACTGACTCGCTGCGCTCGGTCGTTCGGCTGCGGCGAGCGGTATCAGCTCACTCAAAGGCGGTAATACGGT
TATCCACAGAATCAGGGGATAACGCAGGAAAGAACATGTGAGCAAAAGGCCAGCAAAAGGCCAGGAACCG
TAAAAAGGCCGCGTTGCTGGCGTTTTTCCATAGGCTCCGCCCCCCTGACGAGCATCACAAAAATCGACGC
TCAAGTCAGAGGTGGCGAAACCCGACAGGACTATAAAGATACCAGGCGTTTCCCCCTGGAAGCTCCCTCG
TGCGCTCTCCTGTTCCGACCCTGCCGCTTACCGGATACCTGTCCGCCTTTCTCCCTTCGGGAAGCGTGGC
GCTTTCTCAATGCTCACGCTGTAGGTATCTCAGTTCGGTGTAGGTCGTTCGCTCCAAGCTGGGCTGTGTG
CACGAACCCCCCGTTCAGCCCGACCGCTGCGCCTTATCCGGTAACTATCGTCTTGAGTCCAACCCGGTAA
GACACGACTTATCGCCACTGGCAGCAGCCACTGGTAACAGGATTAGCAGAGCGAGGTATGTAGGCGGTGC
TACAGAGTTCTTGAAGTGGTGGCCTAACTACGGCTACACTAGAAGGACAGTATTTGGTATCTGCGCTCTG
CTGAAGCCAGTTACCTTCGGAAAAAGAGTTGGTAGCTCTTGATCCGGCAAACAAACCACCGCTGGTAGCG
GTGGTTTTTTTGTTTGCAAGCAGCAGATTACGCGCAGAAAAAAAGGATCTCAAGAAGATCCTTTGATCTT
TTCTACGGGGTCTGACGCTCAGTGGAACGAAAACTCACGTTAAGGGATTTTGGTCATGAGATTATCAAAA
AGGATCTTCACCTAGATCCTTTTAAATTAAAAATGAAGTTTTAAATCAATCTAAAGTATATATGAGTAAA
CTTGGTCTGACAGTTACCAATGCTTAATCAGTGAGGCACCTATCTCAGCGATCTGTCTATTTCGTTCATC
CATAGTTGCCTGACTCCCCGTCGTGTAGATAACTACGATACGGGAGGGCTTACCATCTGGCCCCAGTGCT
GCAATGATACCGCGAGACCCACGCTCACCGGCTCCAGATTTATCAGCAATAAACCAGCCAGCCGGAAGGG
CCGAGCGCAGAAGTGGTCCTGCAACTTTATCCGCCTCCATCCAGTCTATTAATTGTTGCCGGGAAGCTAG
AGTAAGTAGTTCGCCAGTTAATAGTTTGCGCAACGTTGTTGCCATTGCTACAGGCATCGTGGTGTCACGC
TCGTCGTTTGGTATGGCTTCATTCAGCTCCGGTTCCCAACGATCAAGGCGAGTTACATGATCCCCCATGT
TGTGCAAAAAAGCGGTTAGCTCCTTCGGTCCTCCGATCGTTGTCAGAAGTAAGTTGGCCGCAGTGTTATC
ACTCATGGTTATGGCAGCACTGCATAATTCTCTTACTGTCATGCCATCCGTAAGATGCTTTTCTGTGACT
GGTGAGTACTCAACCAAGTCATTCTGAGAATAGTGTATGCGGCGACCGAGTTGCTCTTGCCCGGCGTCAA
TACGGGATAATACCGCGCCACATAGCAGAACTTTAAAAGTGCTCATCATTGGAAAACGTTCTTCGGGGCG
AAAACTCTCAAGGATCTTACCGCTGTTGAGATCCAGTTCGATGTAACCCACTCGTGCACCCAACTGATCT
TCAGCATCTTTTACTTTCACCAGCGTTTCTGGGTGAGCAAAAACAGGAAGGCAAAATGCCGCAAAAAAGG
GAATAAGGGCGACACGGAAATGTTGAATACTCATACTCTTCCTTTTTCAATATTATTGAAGCATTTATCA
GGGTTATTGTCTCATGAGCGGATACATATTTGAATGTATTTAGAAAAATAAACAAATAGGGGTTCCGCGC
ACATTTCCCCGAAAAGTGCCACCTGACGTCTAAGAAACCATTATTATCATGACATTAACCTATAAAAATA
GGCGTATCACGAGGCCCTTTCGTCTCGCGCGTTTCGGTGATGACGGTGAAAACCTCTGACACATGCAGCT
CCCGGAGACGGTCACAGCTTGTCTGTAAGCGGATGCCGGGAGCAGACAAGCCCGTCAGGGCGCGTCAGCG
GGTGTTGGCGGGTGTCGGGGCTGGCTTAACTATGCGGCATCAGAGCAGATTGTACTGAGAGTGCACCATA
TGGACATATTGTCGTTAGAACGCGGCTACAATTAATACATAACCTTATGTATCATACACATACGATTTAG
GTGACACTATAGA
Features (pLannotate 1.2.2; 11 found; start..end, strand, type, name):
     61..714     +  CDS            GST26_SCHJA: Experimental evidence at protein level: Swiss-Prot protein existence level 1. GST isoenzymes appear to play a central role in the parasite detoxification system. Other functions are also suspected including a role in increasing the solubility of haematin in the parasite gut. From Schistosoma japonicum (Blood fluke).
    756..943     +  terminator     ADH1 terminator: S. cerevisiae ADH1; transcription terminator for the S. cerevisiae alcohol dehydrogenase 1 (ADH1) gene
   1018..2374    +  gene           kanMX: yeast selectable marker conferring kanamycin resistance (Wach et al., 1994)
   2479..2497    -  promoter       T7 promoter: promoter for bacteriophage T7 RNA polymerase
   2519..2572    -  CDS            lacI (fragment): lac repressor; lacI; The lac repressor binds to the lac operator to inhibit transcription in E. coli. This inhibition can be relieved by adding lactose or isopropyl-β-D-thiogalactopyranoside (IPTG).
   2755..3343    -  rep_origin     ori: high-copy-number ColE1/pMB1/pBR322/pUC origin of replication
   3514..4374    -  CDS            AmpR: β-lactamase; bla; confers resistance to ampicillin, carbenicillin, and related antibiotics
   4375..4479    -  promoter       AmpR promoter: bla
   4574..4609    +  CDS            rop (fragment): Rop protein, which maintains plasmids at low copy number; rop
   4711..4762    +  misc_feature   bom (fragment): basis of mobility region from pBR322
   4825..4843    +  promoter       SP6 promoter: promoter for bacteriophage SP6 RNA polymerase
