[The description below was written by a language model from this plasmid's Addgene catalogue record and pLannotate feature annotations shown in this document.]
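Description:
pFA6a-GST-kanMX6 is a yeast genomic-targeting template plasmid built on the pFA6a backbone, one of a series of heterologous modules made for PCR-based gene targeting in the fission yeast Schizosaccharomyces pombe. It is not designed to replicate in yeast: the annotated 4,843-nt sequence shows no yeast origin or centromere. It carries only a high-copy ColE1/pUC-type origin and an AmpR (β-lactamase) gene with its own promoter for propagation and ampicillin selection in E. coli. Short remnants of lacI, rop and the pBR322 bom region are backbone leftovers with no evident function. SP6 and T7 promoters flank the module and serve as sequencing primer sites.

The payload sits between retained PacI and PmeI sites and has two parts. The first is a promoterless Schistosoma japonicum glutathione S-transferase (GST) coding sequence followed by the S. cerevisiae ADH1 terminator. The second is the kanMX6 marker, a kanamycin-resistance gene driven by the Ashbya gossypii translation elongation factor 1α promoter and closed by the matching terminator. In yeast, kanMX is normally selected with the aminoglycoside G418 (geneticin); the catalogue lists the selectable marker as "Gentamicin".

In typical use, the GST–ADH1 terminator–kanMX6 unit is amplified with primers whose tails are homologous to a chosen chromosomal locus, and the product integrates by homologous recombination. Because GST has no promoter and is followed by its own terminator, the arrangement suits in-frame fusion to the 3′ end of a target gene. This yields a C-terminally GST-tagged protein expressed from the native promoter, useful for affinity purification or detection. The heterologous regulatory sequences of the marker limit unwanted recombination with the host genome.
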