Addgene plasmid #39293: pFA6a-GST-kanMX6
Depositing lab: Jurg Bahler & John Pringle. Depositing organization: University of North Carolina at Chapel Hill. Publication: Heterologous modules for efficient and versatile PCR-based gene targeting in Schizosaccharomyces pombe. Bahler J, Wu JQ, Longtine MS, Shah NG, McKenzie A 3rd, Steever AB, Wach A, Philippsen P, Pringle JR. Yeast. 1998 Jul;14(10):943-51. 10.1002/(SICI)1097-0061(199807)14:10<943::AID-YEA292>3.0.CO;2-Y PubMed 9717240.
Backbone
  Vector backbone: pFA6a
  Backbone size w/o insert (bp): 2300
  Vector type: Yeast genomic targeting
  Selectable markers: Gentamicin
Growth in bacteria
  Bacterial resistance: Ampicillin, 100 μg/mL
  Growth temperature: 37°C
  Growth strain: DH5alpha
  Copy number: Unknown
Gene/Insert
  Gene/Insert name: KanR (alt name: kanamycin resistance cassette)
  Insert size (bp): 2500
  Tag / fusion protein: GST (N terminal on insert); yeast ADH1 terminator (N terminal on insert); A. gossypii translation elongation factor 1a gene promoter (N terminal on insert); A. gossypii translation elongation factor 1a gene terminator (C terminal on insert)
  Cloning method: Restriction Enzyme; 5′ cloning site PacI (not destroyed); 3′ cloning site PmeI (not destroyed)
  Sequencing primers: 5′ Sp6_primer; 3′ T7_promoter
Terms and licenses: Academic/Nonprofit Terms; Industry Terms: Not Available to Industry
How to cite: pFA6a-GST-kanMX6 was a gift from Jurg Bahler & John Pringle (Addgene plasmid # 39293 ; http://n2t.net/addgene:39293 ; RRID:Addgene_39293)
