>Addgene plasmid #39293 | pFA6a-GST-kanMX6 | addgene partial sequence | sequence record 51128 | SP6 5'-ATTTAGGTGACACTATAG-3'
CGCTGCAGGTCGACGGATCCCCGGGTTAATTAATATGTCCCCTATACTAGGTTATTGGAAAATTAAGGGC
CTTGTGCAACCCACTCGACTTCTTTTGGAATATCTTGAAGAAAAATATGAAGAGCATTTGTATGAGCGCG
ATGAAGGTGATAAATGGCGAAACAAAAAGTTTGAATTGGGTTTGGAGTTTCCCAATCTTCCTTATTATAT
TGATGGTGATGTTAAATTAACACAGTCTATGGCCATCATACGTTATATAGCTGACAAGCACAACATGTTG
GGTGGTTGTCCAAAAGAGCGTGCAGAGATTTCAATGCTTGAAGGAGCGGTTTTGGATATTAGATACGGTG
TTTCGAGAATTGCATATAGTAAAGACTTTGAAACTCTCAAAGTTGATTTTCTTAGCAAGCTACCTGAAAT
GCTGAAAATGTTCGAAGATCGTTTATGTCATAAAACATATTTAAATGGTGATCATGTAACCCATCCTGAC
TTCATGTTGTATGACGCTCTTGATGTTGTTTTATACATGGACCCAATGTGCCTGGATGCGTTCCCAAAAT
TAGTTTGTTTTAAAAAACGTATTGAAGCTATCCCACAAATTGATAAGTACTTGAAATCCAGCAAGTATAT
AGCATGGCCTTTGCAGGGCTGGCAAGCCACGTTTGGTGGTGGCGACCATCCTCCAAAATCGGATCTGGTT
CCGCGTTGAGGCGCGCCACTTCTAAATAAGCGAATTTCTTATGATTTATGATTTTTATTATTAAATAAGT
TATAAAAAAAATAAGTGTATACAAATTTTAAAGTGACTCTTAGGTTTTAAAACGAAAATTCTTATTCTTG
AGTAACTCTTTCCTGTAGGTCAGGTTGCTTT
