>Addgene plasmid #39293 | pFA6a-GST-kanMX6 | addgene partial sequence | sequence record 51602 | Kan-R 5'-ATCGCGAGCCCATTTATACC-3'
TTATCGCGGCCTCGAAACGTGAGTCTTTTCCTTACCCATGGTTGTTTATGTTCGGATGTGATGTGAGAAC
TGTATCCTAGCAAGATTTTAAAAGGAAGTATATGAAAGAAGAACCTCAGTGGCAAATCCTAACCTTTTAT
ATTTCTCTACAGGGGCGCGGCGTGGGGACAATTCAACGCGTCTGTGAGGGGAGCGTTTCCCTGCTCGCAG
GTCTGCAGCGAGGAGCCGTAATTTTTGCTTCGCGCCGTGCGGCCATCAAAATGTATGGATGCAAATGATT
ATACATGGGGATGTATGGGCTAAATGTACGGGCGACAGTCACATCATGCCCCTGAGCTGCGCACGTCAAG
ACTGTCAAGGAGGGTATTCTGGGCCTCCATGTCGCTGGCCGGGTGACCCGGCGGGGACGAGGCAAGCTAA
ACAGATCTATATTACCCTGTTATCCCTAGCGGATCTGCCGGTAGAGGTGTGGTCAATAAGAGCGACCTCA
TACTATACCTGAGAAAGCAACCTGACCTACAGGAAAGAGTTACTCAAGAATAAGAATTTTCGTTTTAAAA
CCTAAGAGTCACTTTAAAATTTGTATACACTTATTTTTTTTATAACTTATTTAATAATAAAAATCATAAA
TCATAAGAAATTCGCTTATTTAGAAGTGGCGCGCCTCAACGCGGAACCAGATCCGATTTTGGAGGATGGT
CGCCACCACCAAACGTGGCTTGCCAGCCCTGCAAAGGCCATGCTATATACTTGCTGGATTTCAAGTACTT
ATCAATTTGTGGGATAGCTTCAATACGTTTTTTAAAACAAACTAATTTTGGGAACGCATCCAGGCACATT
GGGTCCATGTATAAAACAACATCAAGAGCGTCATACAACATGAAGTCAGGATGGGTTACATGATCACCAT
TTAAATATGTTTTATGACATAAACGATCTTCGAACATTTTCAGCATTTCAGGTAGCTTGCTAAGAAAATC
AACTTTGAGAGTTTCAA
